>Addgene plasmid #52323 | pFGL815N | depositor full sequence | sequence record 81026 | pFGL815N sequence 6845 bps
CTCGAGAATTCGAGCTCGGTACCCGGGGATCCACTAGTTCTAGAGTCGACCTGCAGGCATGCAAGCTTGG
CACTGGCCGTCGTTTTACAACGTCGTGACTGGGAAAACCCTGGCGTTACCCAACTTAATCGCCTTGCAGC
ACATCCCCCTTTCGCCAGCTGGCGTAATAGCGAAGAGGCCCGCACCGATCGCCCTTCCCAACAGTTGCGC
AGCCTGAATGGCGAATGCTAGAGCAGCTTGAGCTTGGATCAGATTGTCGTTTCCCGCCTTCAGTTTAAAC
TATCAGTGTTTGACAGGATATATTGGCGGGTAAACCTAAGAGAAAAGAGCGTTTATTAGAATAATCGGAT
ATTTAAAAGGGCGTGAAAAGGTTTATCCGTTGGTCCATTTGTATGTCCATGCCAACCACAGGGTTCCCCT
CGGGATCAAAGTACTTTGATCCAACCCCTCCGCTGCTATAGTGCAGTCGGCTTCTGACGTTCAGTGCAGC
CGTCTTCTGAAAACGACATGTCGCACAAGTCCTAAGTTACGCGACAGGCTGCCGCCCTGCCCTTTTCCTG
GCGTTTTCTTGTCGCGTGTTTTAGTCGCATAAAGTAGAATACTTGCGACTAGAACCGGAGACATTACGCC
ATGAACAAGAGCGCCGCCGCTGGCCTGCTGGGCTATGCCCGCGTCAGCACCGACGACCAGGACTTGACCA
ACCAACGGGCCGAACTGCACGCGGCCGGCTGCACCAAGCTGTTTTCCGAGAAGATCACCGGCACCAGGCG
CGACCGCCCGGAGCTGGCCAGGATGCTTGACCACCTACGCCCTGGCGACGTTGTGACAGTGACCAGGCTA
GACCGCCTGGCCCGCAGCACCCGCGACCTACTGGACATTGCCGAGCGCATCCAGGAGGCCGGCGCGGGCC
TGCGTAGCCTGGCAGAGCCGTGGGCCGACACCACCACGCCGGCCGGCCGCATGGTGTTGACCGTGTTCGC
CGGCATTGCCGAGTTCGAGCGTTCCCTAATCATCGACCGCACCCGGAGCGGGCGCGAGGCCGCCAAGGCC
CGAGGCGTGAAGTTTGGCCCCCGCCCTACCCTCACCCCGGCACAGATCGCGCACGCCCGCGAGCTGATCG
ACCAGGAAGGCCGCACCGTGAAAGAGGCGGCTGCACTGCTTGGCGTGCATCGCTCGACCCTGTACCGCGC
ACTTGAGCGCAGCGAGGAAGTGACGCCCACCGAGGCCAGGCGGCGCGGTGCCTTCCGTGAGGACGCATTG
ACCGAGGCCGACGCCCTGGCGGCCGCCGAGAATGAACGCCAAGAGGAACAAGCATGAAACCGCACCAGGA
CGGCCAGGACGAACCGTTTTTCATTACCGAAGAGATCGAGGCGGAGATGATCGCGGCCGGGTACGTGTTC
GAGCCGCCCGCGCACGTCTCAACCGTGCGGCTGCATGAAATCCTGGCCGGTTTGTCTGATGCCAAGCTGG
CGGCCTGGCCGGCCAGCTTGGCCGCTGAAGAAACCGAGCGCCGCCGTCTAAAAAGGTGATGTGTATTTGA
GTAAAACAGCTTGCGTCATGCGGTCGCTGCGTATATGATGCGATGAGTAAATAAACAAATACGCAAGGGG
AACGCATGAAGGTTATCGCTGTACTTAACCAGAAAGGCGGGTCAGGCAAGACGACCATCGCAACCCATCT
AGCCCGCGCCCTGCAACTCGCCGGGGCCGATGTTCTGTTAGTCGATTCCGATCCCCAGGGCAGTGCCCGC
GATTGGGCGGCCGTGCGGGAAGATCAACCGCTAACCGTTGTCGGCATCGACCGCCCGACGATTGACCGCG
ACGTGAAGGCCATCGGCCGGCGCGACTTCGTAGTGATCGACGGAGCGCCCCAGGCGGCGGACTTGGCTGT
GTCCGCGATCAAGGCAGCCGACTTCGTGCTGATTCCGGTGCAGCCAAGCCCTTACGACATATGGGCCACC
GCCGACCTGGTGGAGCTGGTTAAGCAGCGCATTGAGGTCACGGATGGAAGGCTACAAGCGGCCTTTGTCG
TGTCGCGGGCGATCAAAGGCACGCGCATCGGCGGTGAGGTTGCCGAGGCGCTGGCCGGGTACGAGCTGCC
CATTCTTGAGTCCCGTATCACGCAGCGCGTGAGCTACCCAGGCACTGCCGCCGCCGGCACAACCGTTCTT
GAATCAGAACCCGAGGGCGACGCTGCCCGCGAGGTCCAGGCGCTGGCCGCTGAAATTAAATCAAAACTCA
TTTGAGTTAATGAGGTAAAGAGAAAATGAGCAAAAGCACAAACACGCTAAGTGCCGGCCGTCCGAGCGCA
CGCAGCAGCAAGGCTGCAACGTTGGCCAGCCTGGCAGACACGCCAGCCATGAAGCGGGTCAACTTTCAGT
TGCCGGCGGAGGATCACACCAAGCTGAAGATGTACGCGGTACGCCAAGGCAAGACCATTACCGAGCTGCT
ATCTGAATACATCGCGCAGCTACCAGAGTAAATGAGCAAATGAATAAATGAGTAGATGAATTTTAGCGGC
TAAAGGAGGCGGCATGGAAAATCAAGAACAACCAGGCACCGACGCCGTGGAATGCCCCATGTGTGGAGGA
ACGGGCGGTTGGCCAGGCGTAAGCGGCTGGGTTGTCTGCCGGCCCTGCAATGGCACTGGAACCCCCAAGC
CCGAGGAATCGGCGTGACGGTCGCAAACCATCCGGCCCGGTACAAATCGGCGCGGCGCTGGGTGATGACC
TGGTGGAGAAGTTGAAGGCCGCGCAGGCCGCCCAGCGGCAACGCATCGAGGCAGAAGCACGCCCCGGTGA
ATCGTGGCAAGCGGCCGCTGATCGAATCCGCAAAGAATCCCGGCAACCGCCGGCAGCCGGTGCGCCGTCG
ATTAGGAAGCCGCCCAAGGGCGACGAGCAACCAGATTTTTTCGTTCCGATGCTCTATGACGTGGGCACCC
GCGATAGTCGCAGCATCATGGACGTGGCCGTTTTCCGTCTGTCGAAGCGTGACCGACGAGCTGGCGAGGT
GATCCGCTACGAGCTTCCAGACGGGCACGTAGAGGTTTCCGCAGGGCCGGCCGGCATGGCCAGTGTGTGG
GATTACGACCTGGTACTGATGGCGGTTTCCCATCTAACCGAATCCATGAACCGATACCGGGAAGGGAAGG
GAGACAAGCCCGGCCGCGTGTTCCGTCCACACGTTGCGGACGTACTCAAGTTCTGCCGGCGAGCCGATGG
CGGAAAGCAGAAAGACGACCTGGTAGAAACCTGCATTCGGTTAAACACCACGCACGTTGCCATGCAGCGT
ACGAAGAAGGCCAAGAACGGCCGCCTGGTGACGGTATCCGAGGGTGAAGCCTTGATTAGCCGCTACAAGA
TCGTAAAGAGCGAAACCGGGCGGCCGGAGTACATCGAGATCGAGCTAGCTGATTGGATGTACCGCGAGAT
CACAGAAGGCAAGAACCCGGACGTGCTGACGGTTCACCCCGATTACTTTTTGATCGATCCCGGCATCGGC
CGTTTTCTCTACCGCCTGGCACGCCGCGCCGCAGGCAAGGCAGAAGCCAGATGGTTGTTCAAGACGATCT
ACGAACGCAGTGGCAGCGCCGGAGAGTTCAAGAAGTTCTGTTTCACCGTGCGCAAGCTGATCGGGTCAAA
TGACCTGCCGGAGTACGATTTGAAGGAGGAGGCGGGGCAGGCTGGCCCGATCCTAGTCATGCGCTACCGC
AACCTGATCGAGGGCGAAGCATCCGCCGGTTCCTAATGTACGGAGCAGATGCTAGGGCAAATTGCCCTAG
CAGGGGAAAAAGGTCGAAAAGGTCTCTTTCCTGTGGATAGCACGTACATTGGGAACCCAAAGCCGTACAT
TGGGAACCGGAACCCGTACATTGGGAACCCAAAGCCGTACATTGGGAACCGGTCACACATGTAAGTGACT
GATATAAAAGAGAAAAAAGGCGATTTTTCCGCCTAAAACTCTTTAAAACTTATTAAAACTCTTAAAACCC
GCCTGGCCTGTGCATAACTGTCTGGCCAGCGCACAGCCGAAGAGCTGCAAAAAGCGCCTACCCTTCGGTC
GCTGCGCTCCCTACGCCCCGCCGCTTCGCGTCGGCCTATCGCGGCCGCTGGCCGCTCAAAAATGGCTGGC
CTACGGCCAGGCAATCTACCAGGGCGCGGACAAGCCGCGCCGTCGCCACTCGACCGCCGGCGCCCACATC
AAGGCACCCTGCCTCGCGCGTTTCGGTGATGACGGTGAAAACCTCTGACACATGCAGCTCCCGGAGACGG
TCACAGCTTGTCTGTAAGCGGATGCCGGGAGCAGACAAGCCCGTCAGGGCGCGTCAGCGGGTGTTGGCGG
GTGTCGGGGCGCAGCCATGACCCAGTCACGTAGCGATAGCGGAGTGTATACTGGCTTAACTATGCGGCAT
CAGAGCAGATTGTACTGAGAGTGCACCATATGCGGTGTGAAATACCGCACAGATGCGTAAGGAGAAAATA
CCGCATCAGGCGCTCTTCCGCTTCCTCGCTCACTGACTCGCTGCGCTCGGTCGTTCGGCTGCGGCGAGCG
GTATCAGCTCACTCAAAGGCGGTAATACGGTTATCCACAGAATCAGGGGATAACGCAGGAAAGAACATGT
GAGCAAAAGGCCAGCAAAAGGCCAGGAACCGTAAAAAGGCCGCGTTGCTGGCGTTTTTCCATAGGCTCCG
CCCCCCTGACGAGCATCACAAAAATCGACGCTCAAGTCAGAGGTGGCGAAACCCGACAGGACTATAAAGA
TACCAGGCGTTTCCCCCTGGAAGCTCCCTCGTGCGCTCTCCTGTTCCGACCCTGCCGCTTACCGGATACC
TGTCCGCCTTTCTCCCTTCGGGAAGCGTGGCGCTTTCTCATAGCTCACGCTGTAGGTATCTCAGTTCGGT
GTAGGTCGTTCGCTCCAAGCTGGGCTGTGTGCACGAACCCCCCGTTCAGCCCGACCGCTGCGCCTTATCC
GGTAACTATCGTCTTGAGTCCAACCCGGTAAGACACGACTTATCGCCACTGGCAGCAGCCACTGGTAACA
GGATTAGCAGAGCGAGGTATGTAGGCGGTGCTACAGAGTTCTTGAAGTGGTGGCCTAACTACGGCTACAC
TAGAAGGACAGTATTTGGTATCTGCGCTCTGCTGAAGCCAGTTACCTTCGGAAAAAGAGTTGGTAGCTCT
TGATCCGGCAAACAAACCACCGCTGGTAGCGGTGGTTTTTTTGTTTGCAAGCAGCAGATTACGCGCAGAA
AAAAAGGATCTCAAGAAGATCCTTTGATCTTTTCTACGGGGTCTGACGCTCAGTGGAACGAAAACTCACG
TTAAGGGATTTTGGTCATGCATTCTAGGTACTAAAACAATTCATCCAGTAAAATATAATATTTTATTTTC
TCCCAATCAGGCTTGATCCCCAGTAAGTCAAAAAATAGCTCGACATACTGTTCTTCCCCGATATCCTCCC
TGATCGACCGGACGCAGAAGGCAATGTCATACCACTTGTCCGCCCTGCCGCTTCTCCCAAGATCAATAAA
GCCACTTACTTTGCCATCTTTCACAAAGATGTTGCTGTCTCCCAGGTCGCCGTGGGAAAAGACAAGTTCC
TCTTCGGGCTTTTCCGTCTTTAAAAAATCATACAGCTCGCGCGGATCTTTAAATGGAGTGTCTTCTTCCC
AGTTTTCGCAATCCACATCGGCCAGATCGTTATTCAGTAAGTAATCCAATTCGGCTAAGCGGCTGTCTAA
GCTATTCGTATAGGGACAATCCGATATGTCGATGGAGTGAAAGAGCCTGATGCACTCCGCATACAGCTCG
ATAATCTTTTCAGGGCTTTGTTCATCTTCATACTCTTCCGAGCAAAGGACGCCATCGGCCTCACTCATGA
GCAGATTGCTCCAGCCATCATGCCGTTCAAAGTGCAGGACCTTTGGAACAGGCAGCTTTCCTTCCAGCCA
TAGCATCATGTCCTTTTCCCGTTCCACATCATAGGTGGTCCCTTTATACCGGCTGTCCGTCATTTTTAAA
TATAGGTTTTCATTTTCTCCCACCAGCTTATATACCTTAGCAGGAGACATTCCTTCCGTATCTTTTACGC
AGCGGTATTTTTCGATCAGTTTTTTCAATTCCGGTGATATTCTCATTTTAGCCATTTATTATTTCCTTCC
TCTTTTCTACAGTATTTAAAGATACCCCAAGAAGCTAATTATAACAAGACGAACTCCAATTCACTGTTCC
TTGCATTCTAAAACCTTAAATACCAGAAAACAGCTTTTTCAAAGTTGTTTTCAAAGTTGGCGTATAACAT
AGTATCGACGGAGCCGATTTTGAAACCGCGGTGATCACAGGCAGCAACGCTCTGTCATCGTTACAATCAA
CATGCTACCCTCCGCGAGATCATCCGTGTTTCAAACCCGGCAGCTTAGTTGCCGTTCTTCCGAATAGCAT
CGGTAACATGAGCAAAGTCTGCCGCCTTACAACGGCTCTCCCGCTGACGCCGTCCCGGACTGATGGGCTG
CCTGTATCGAGTGGTGATTTTGTGCCGAGCTGCCGGTCGGGGAGCTGTTGGCTGGCTGGTGGCAGGATAT
ATTGTGGTGTAAACAAATTGACGCTTAGACAACTTAATAACACATTGCGGACGTTTTTATGTACTGAATT
AACGCCGAATTAATTCGGGGGATCTGGATTTTAGTACTGGATTTTGGTTTTAGGAATTAGAAATTTTATT
GATAGAAGTATTTTACAAATACAAATACATACTAAGGGTTTCTTATATGCTCAACACATGAGCGAAACCC
TATAGGAACCCTAATTCCCTTATCTGGGAACTACTCACACATTATTATGGAGAAA
Features (pLannotate 1.2.2; 13 found; start..end, strand, type, name):
     25..45      -  misc_feature   MCS (fragment): pBluescript multiple cloning site
     71..225     +  CDS            lacZα (fragment): LacZα fragment of β-galactosidase; lacZ fragment
    291..315     +  misc_feature   RB T-DNA repeat: right border repeat from nopaline C58 T-DNA
    655..1056    +  CDS            Y4CG_SINFN (fragment): Protein inferred from homology: Swiss-Prot protein existence level 3. From Sinorhizobium fredii (strain NBRC 101917 / NGR234).
   1616..2245    +  CDS            pVS1 StaA: stability protein from the Pseudomonas plasmid pVS1 (Heeb et al., 2000)
   2678..3746    +  CDS            pVS1 RepA (fragment): replication protein from the Pseudomonas plasmid pVS1 (Heeb et al., 2000)
   3812..4006    +  rep_origin     pVS1 oriV: origin of replication for the Pseudomonas plasmid pVS1 (Heeb et al., 2000)
   4209..4248    +  CDS            rop (fragment): Rop protein, which maintains plasmids at low copy number; rop
   4350..4490    +  misc_feature   bom: basis of mobility region from pBR322
   4676..5264    -  rep_origin     ori: high-copy-number ColE1/pMB1/pBR322/pUC origin of replication
   5351..6145    -  CDS            KanR: aminoglycoside phosphotransferase; aphA-3; confers resistance to kanamycin
   6570..6594    +  misc_feature   LB T-DNA repeat: left border repeat from nopaline C58 T-DNA
   6671..6845    -  polyA_signal   CaMV poly(A) signal: cauliflower mosaic virus polyadenylation signal
