[The description below was written by a language model from this plasmid's Addgene catalogue record and pLannotate feature annotations shown in this document.]
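Description:
pFGL815N is an empty binary vector backbone derived from pCAMBIA1300 and intended for Agrobacterium tumefaciens-mediated transformation (ATMT). The associated work concerns targeted integration in the fungus Magnaporthe oryzae. In making it, the CaMV 35S promoter and the hygromycin-resistance cassette that normally lie between the T-DNA borders of pCAMBIA1300 were removed. An SphI site downstream of the right border was also eliminated, so the SphI site within the polylinker is now unique. The record describes a 68 bp multiple cloning site with 12 unique restriction sites, used for restriction-enzyme cloning. It carries no insert, promoter or selectable marker for the recipient organism, so users must supply these in whatever cassette they clone.

The annotated 6,845 nt sequence is consistent with this design. The nopaline C58-type left and right border repeats flank a short T-DNA region. This region contains an MCS fragment, a partial lacZα coding sequence and a residual CaMV polyadenylation signal next to the left border, which appears to be left over from the deleted hygromycin cassette. Outside the borders, the backbone has the dual replication system typical of pCAMBIA vectors. A ColE1/pMB1-type origin, together with the pBR322 bom mobilisation region and a small rop remnant, supports high-copy propagation in E. coli. The pVS1 oriV with the RepA replication and StaA stability genes maintains the plasmid in Agrobacterium. A kanamycin-resistance gene (aminoglycoside phosphotransferase) provides bacterial selection in both hosts. In use, the segment between the borders is transferred by Agrobacterium into the target cell's genome.
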