Addgene plasmid #52323: pFGL815N
Purpose: (Empty Backbone) A vector backbone for ATMT (Agrobacterium tumerfaciens-mediated transformation). There is a 68bp MCS (multiple cloning site) which contains 12 unique restriction sites.
Depositing lab: Naweed Naqvi. Depositing organization: Temasek Life Sciences Laboratory. Publication: Sulfonylurea resistance reconstitution as a novel strategy for ILV2-specific integration in Magnaporthe oryzae. Yang F, Naqvi NI. Fungal Genet Biol. 2014 Apr 24. pii: S1087-1845(14)00059-0. doi: 10.1016/j.fgb.2014.04.005. PubMed 24769367.
Backbone
  Vector backbone: pCAMBIA1300
  Modifications to backbone: 1. The CaMV_35S promoter and a hygromycin-resistance cassette have been removed in between the LB and RB. 2. A Sph I restriction site after the RB has been eliminated, resulting a unique Sph I site within the MCS.
  Vector type: Bacterial Expression ; Agrobacterium
Growth in bacteria
  Bacterial resistance: Kanamycin, 50 μg/mL
  Growth temperature: 37°C
  Growth strain: XL1 Blue
  Copy number: High Copy
Gene/Insert
  Cloning method: Restriction Enzyme
Terms and licenses: Academic/Nonprofit Terms; Industry Terms: Not Available to Industry
How to cite: pFGL815N was a gift from Naweed Naqvi (Addgene plasmid # 52323 ; http://n2t.net/addgene:52323 ; RRID:Addgene_52323)
