>Addgene plasmid #52323 | pFGL815N | depositor partial sequence | sequence record 81027 | 68-bp MCS
CTCGAGAATTCGAGCTCGGTACCCGGGGATCCACTAGTTCTAGAGTCGACCTGCAGGCATGCAAGCTT
