>Addgene plasmid #52323 | pFGL815N | depositor partial sequence | sequence record 81028 | LB_to_RB_590bp
GGCAGGATATATTGTGGTGTAAACAAATTGACGCTTAGACAACTTAATAACACATTGCGGACGTTTTTAT
GTACTGAATTAACGCCGAATTAATTCGGGGGATCTGGATTTTAGTACTGGATTTTGGTTTTAGGAATTAG
AAATTTTATTGATAGAAGTATTTTACAAATACAAATACATACTAAGGGTTTCTTATATGCTCAACACATG
AGCGAAACCCTATAGGAACCCTAATTCCCTTATCTGGGAACTACTCACACATTATTATGGAGAAACTCGA
GAATTCGAGCTCGGTACCCGGGGATCCACTAGTTCTAGAGTCGACCTGCAGGCATGCAAGCTTGGCACTG
GCCGTCGTTTTACAACGTCGTGACTGGGAAAACCCTGGCGTTACCCAACTTAATCGCCTTGCAGCACATC
CCCCTTTCGCCAGCTGGCGTAATAGCGAAGAGGCCCGCACCGATCGCCCTTCCCAACAGTTGCGCAGCCT
GAATGGCGAATGCTAGAGCAGCTTGAGCTTGGATCAGATTGTCGTTTCCCGCCTTCAGTTTAAACTATCA
GTGTTTGACAGGATATATTGGCGGGTAAAC
