>Addgene plasmid #52323 | pFGL815N | addgene partial sequence | sequence record 93124 | LB-F1 5'-gtggtgtaaacaaattgacgc-3'
TTGCGGACGTTTTTATGTACTGAATTAACGCCGAATTAATTCGGGGGATCTGGATTTTAGTACTGGATTT
TGGTTTTAGGAATTAGAAATTTTATTGATAGAAGTATTTTACAAATACAAATACATACTAAGGGTTTCTT
ATATGCTCAACACATGAGCGAAACCCTATAGGAACCCTAATTCCCTTATCTGGGAACTACTCACACATTA
TTATGGAGAAACTCGAGAATTCGAGCTCGGTACCCGGGGATCCACTAGTTCTAGAGTCGACCTGCAGGCA
TGCAAGCTTGGCACTGGCCGTCGTTTTACAACGTCGTGACTGGGAAAACCCTGGCGTTACCCAACTTAAT
CGCCTTGCAGCACATCCCCCTTTCGCCAGCTGGCGTAATAGCGAAGAGGCCCGCACCGATCGCCCTTCCC
AACAGTTGCGCAGCCTGAATGGCGAATGCTAGAGCAGCTTGAGCTTGGATCAGATTGTCGTTTCCCGCCT
TCAGTTTAAACTATCAGTGTTTGACAGGATATATTGGCGGGTAAACCTAAGAGAAAAGAGCGTTTATTAG
AATAATCGGATATTTAAAAGGGCGTGAAAAGGTTTATCCGTTGG
