>Addgene plasmid #52323 | pFGL815N | addgene partial sequence | sequence record 93996 | MoCloF 5'-agcgaggaagcggaagagcg-3'
TTTCTCCTTACGCATCTGTGCGGTATTTCACACCGCATATGGTGCACTCTCAGTACAATCTGCTCTGATG
CCGCATAGTTAAGCCAGTATACACTCCGCTATCGCTACGTGACTGGGTCATGGCTGCGCCCCGACACCCG
CCAACACCCGCTGACGCGCCCTGACGGGCTTGTCTGCTCCCGGCATCCGCTTACAGACAAGCTGTGACCG
TCTCCGGGAGCTGCATGTGTCAGAGGTTTTCACCGTCATCACCGAAACGCGCGAGGCAGGGTGCCTTGAT
GTGGGCGCCGGCGGTCGAGTGGCGACGGCGCGGCTTGTCCGCGCCCTGGTAGATTGCCTGGCCGTAGGCC
AGCCATTTTTGAGCGGCCAGCGGCCGCGATAGGCCGACGCGAAGCGGCGGGGCGTAGGGAGCGCAGCGAC
CGAAGGGTAGGCGCTTTTTGCAGCTCTTCGGCTGTGCGCTGGCCAGACAGTTATGCACAGGCCAGGCGGG
TTTTAAGAGTTTTAATAAGTTTTAAAGAGTTTTAGGCGGAAAAATCGCCTTTTTTCTCTTTTATATCAGT
CACTTACATGTGTGACCGGTTCCCAATGTACGGCTTTGGGTTCCCAATGTACGGGTTCCGGTTCCCAATG
TACGGCTTTGGGTTCCCAATGTACGTGCTATCCACAGGAAAGAGACCTTTTCGACCTTTTTCCCCTGCTA
GGGCAATTTGCCCTAGCATCTGCTCCGTACATTAGGAACCGGCGGATGCTTCGCCCTCGATCAGGTTGCG
GTAGCGCATGACTAGGATCGGGCCAGCCTGCCCCGCCTCCTCCTTCAAATCGTACTCCGGCAGGTCATTT
GACCCGATCAGCTTGCGCACGGTGAAACAGAACTTCTTGAACTCTCCGGCGCTGCCACTGCGTTCGTAGA
TCGTCTTGAACAACCATCTGGCTTCTGCCTTGCCTGCGGCGCGGCGTGCCAGGCGGTAGAGAAAACGGCC
GATGCCGGGATCGATCAAAAAGTAATCGGGGTGAACCGTCAGCACGTCCGGGTTCTTGCCTT
